Addgene plasmid #73869: p415 CHI-7
Purpose: Chimaera 7 (COPD-Ret2)
Depositing lab: Blanche Schwappach. Depositing organization: Universitaetsmedizin Goettingen. Publication: delta-COP contains a helix C-terminal to its longin domain key to COPI dynamics and function. Arakel EC, Richter KP, Clancy A, Schwappach B. Proc Natl Acad Sci U S A. 2016 Jun 21;113(25):6916-21. doi: 10.1073/pnas.1603544113. Epub 2016 Jun 13. PubMed 27298352.
Backbone
  Vector backbone: p415
  Vector type: Yeast Expression
  Selectable markers: LEU2
Growth in bacteria
  Bacterial resistance: Ampicillin, 100 μg/mL
  Growth temperature: 37°C
  Growth strain: DH5alpha
  Copy number: Unknown
Gene/Insert
  Gene/Insert name: Chimaera 7
  Species: B. taurus (bovine), S. cerevisiae (budding yeast)
  Promoter: Met25
  Cloning method: Restriction Enzyme; 5′ cloning site BamH1 (not destroyed); 3′ cloning site Xho1 (not destroyed)
  Sequencing primers: 5′ CTTTTTCTTGCTCTCTTGTCTTTTCATCTA
Terms and licenses: Academic/Nonprofit Terms; Industry Terms: Not Available to Industry
How to cite: p415 CHI-7 was a gift from Blanche Schwappach (Addgene plasmid # 73869 ; http://n2t.net/addgene:73869 ; RRID:Addgene_73869)
