[The description below was written by a language model from this plasmid's Addgene catalogue record and pLannotate feature annotations shown in this document.]
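Description:
p415 CHI-7 is a low-copy yeast expression plasmid built on the p415 backbone, a pBluescript-derived shuttle vector. In Saccharomyces cerevisiae it is maintained through a CEN6/ARS element, which gives stable, near single-copy centromeric propagation, and it is selected through the LEU2 gene (with its own promoter), which complements leucine auxotrophy. In E. coli it replicates from a high-copy ColE1/pUC-type origin and is selected through the β-lactamase gene conferring ampicillin resistance. An f1 origin, flanking T3 and T7 promoters, and lac promoter/operator and lacZα remnants are carried over from the parental cloning vector. Several short fragments annotated as other yeast or pBR322 sequences appear to be backbone remnants rather than functional parts.

The expression cassette places the insert, "Chimaera 7", between the methionine-repressible MET25 (MET17) promoter and the CYC1 transcription terminator, so expression can be tuned down by methionine in the medium. The insert was cloned between BamHI and XhoI sites, both of which are retained. It is described as a COPD-Ret2 chimaera, combining sequence from bovine δ-COP (ARCN1/COPD) and its budding yeast counterpart Ret2, the δ subunit of the COPI coatomer that mediates retrograde Golgi-to-ER transport. The feature table recognises most of the open reading frame as a bovine ARCN1 fragment. About 140 nt between that fragment and the downstream polylinker are unannotated and may hold the yeast-derived portion, although the record does not state the chimaera junction or which domains come from each species. No epitope tag or reporter is annotated. The associated publication concerns a δ-COP helix C-terminal to the longin domain, so the construct presumably belongs to a chimaera series for testing δ-COP function in yeast.
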