Features (pLannotate 1.2.2; 24 found; start..end, strand, type, name):
     37..153     -  CDS            NFS1 (fragment): NFS1_YEAST - Also known as SPL1 From Saccharomyces cerevisiae (strain ATCC 204508 / S288c) (Baker's yeast).
    152..202     -  misc_feature   bom (fragment): basis of mobility region from pBR322
    304..339     -  CDS            rop (fragment): Rop protein, which maintains plasmids at low copy number; rop
    408..911     -  misc_feature   CEN/ARS: S. cerevisiae CEN6 centromere fused to an autonomously replicating sequence
    948..1052    +  promoter       AmpR promoter: bla
   1053..1913    +  CDS            AmpR: β-lactamase; bla; confers resistance to ampicillin, carbenicillin, and related antibiotics
   2084..2672    +  rep_origin     ori: high-copy-number ColE1/pMB1/pBR322/pUC origin of replication
   2855..2947    +  CDS            lacI (fragment): lac repressor; lacI; The lac repressor binds to the lac operator to inhibit transcription in E. coli. This inhibition can be relieved by adding lactose or isopropyl-β-D-thiogalactopyranoside (IPTG).
   2960..2981    +  protein_bind   CAP binding site: CAP binding activates transcription in the presence of cAMP. E. coli catabolite activator protein
   2996..3026    +  promoter       lac promoter: promoter for the E. coli lac operon
   3034..3050    +  protein_bind   lac operator: The lac repressor binds to the lac operator to inhibit transcription in E. coli. This inhibition can be relieved by adding lactose or isopropyl-β-D-thiogalactopyranoside (IPTG). lac repressor encoded by lacI
   3095..3113    +  promoter       T3 promoter: promoter for bacteriophage T3 RNA polymerase
   3164..3513    +  promoter       MET17 promoter: S. cerevisiae MET17; expression is repressed by methionine; MET15; MET25
   3513..3531    +  misc_feature   MCS (fragment): pBluescript multiple cloning site
   3532..4971    +  CDS            ARCN1 (fragment): COPD_BOVIN - Also known as COPD. Experimental evidence at protein level: Swiss-Prot protein existence level 1. The coatomer is a cytosolic protein complex that binds to dilysine motifs and reversibly associates with Golgi non-clathrin- coated vesicles, which further mediate biosynthetic protein transport from the ER, via the Golgi up to the trans Golgi network. Coatomer complex is required for budding from Golgi membranes, and is essential for the retrograde Golgi-to-ER transport of dilysine-tagged proteins. In mammals, the coatomer can only be recruited by membranes associated to ADP-ribosyla
   5112..5186    +  misc_feature   MCS (fragment): pBluescript multiple cloning site
   5187..5434    +  terminator     CYC1 terminator: S. cerevisiae CYC1; transcription terminator for CYC1
   5453..5471    -  promoter       T7 promoter: promoter for bacteriophage T7 RNA polymerase
   5479..5634    +  CDS            lacZα (fragment): LacZα fragment of β-galactosidase; lacZ fragment
   5638..6066    +  rep_origin     f1 ori (sequence partly withheld): f1 bacteriophage origin of replication; arrow indicates direction of (+) strand synthesis
   6094..6146    -  misc_feature   bom (fragment): basis of mobility region from pBR322
   6177..6254    +  CDS            YO192_YEAST (fragment): Experimental evidence at protein level: Swiss-Prot protein existence level 1. From Saccharomyces cerevisiae (strain ATCC 204508 / S288c) (Baker's yeast).
   6394..6803    +  promoter       LEU2 promoter: S. cerevisiae LEU2
   6804..7898    +  CDS            LEU2: 3-isopropylmalate dehydrogenase, required for leucine biosynthesis; S. cerevisiae LEU2; yeast auxotrophic marker
>Addgene plasmid #73869 | p415 CHI-7 | addgene full sequence | sequence record 200043 | Addgene NGS Result
TAAAAAAAAAAAAATACAACAAATAAAAAACACTCAATGACCTGACCATTTGATGGAGTTTAAGTCAATA
CCTTCTTGAACCATTTCCCATAATGGTGAAAGTTCCCTCAAGAATTTTACTCTGTCAGAAACGGCCTTAA
CGACGTAGTCGATATGGTGCACTCTCAGTACAATCTGCTCTGATGCCGCATAGTTAAGCCAGCCCCGACA
CCCGCCAACACCCGCTGACGCGCCCTGACGGGCTTGTCTGCTCCCGGCATCCGCTTACAGACAAGCTGTG
ACCGTCTCCGGGAGCTGCATGTGTCAGAGGTTTTCACCGTCATCACCGAAACGCGCGAGACGAAAGGGCC
TCGTGATACGCCTATTTTTATAGGTTAATGTCATGATAATAATGGTTTCTTAGGACGGATCGCTTGCCTG
TAACTTACACGCGCCTCGTATCTTTTAATGATGGAATAATTTGGGAATTTACTCTGTGTTTATTTATTTT
TATGTTTTGTATTTGGATTTTAGAAAGTAAATAAAGAAGGTAGAAGAGTTACGGAATGAAGAAAAAAAAA
TAAACAAAGGTTTAAAAAATTTCAACAAAAAGCGTACTTTACATATATATTTATTAGACAAGAAAAGCAG
ATTAAATAGATATACATTCGATTAACGATAAGTAAAATGTAAAATCACAGGATTTTCGTGTGTGGTCTTC
TACACAGACAAGATGAAACAATTCGGCATTAATACCTGAGAGCAGGAAGAGCAAGATAAAAGGTAGTATT
TGTTGGCGATCCCCCTAGAGTCTTTTACATCTTCGGAAAACAAAAACTATTTTTTCTTTAATTTCTTTTT
TTACTTTCTATTTTTAATTTATATATTTATATTAAAAAATTTAAATTATAATTATTTTTATAGCACGTGA
TGAAAAGGACCCAGGTGGCACTTTTCGGGGAAATGTGCGCGGAACCCCTATTTGTTTATTTTTCTAAATA
CATTCAAATATGTATCCGCTCATGAGACAATAACCCTGATAAATGCTTCAATAATATTGAAAAAGGAAGA
GTATGAGTATTCAACATTTCCGTGTCGCCCTTATTCCCTTTTTTGCGGCATTTTGCCTTCCTGTTTTTGC
TCACCCAGAAACGCTGGTGAAAGTAAAAGATGCTGAAGATCAGTTGGGTGCACGAGTGGGTTACATCGAA
CTGGATCTCAACAGCGGTAAGATCCTTGAGAGTTTTCGCCCCGAAGAACGTTTTCCAATGATGAGCACTT
TTAAAGTTCTGCTATGTGGCGCGGTATTATCCCGTATTGACGCCGGGCAAGAGCAACTCGGTCGCCGCAT
ACACTATTCTCAGAATGACTTGGTTGAGTACTCACCAGTCACAGAAAAGCATCTTACGGATGGCATGACA
GTAAGAGAATTATGCAGTGCTGCCATAACCATGAGTGATAACACTGCGGCCAACTTACTTCTGACAACGA
TCGGAGGACCGAAGGAGCTAACCGCTTTTTTGCACAACATGGGGGATCATGTAACTCGCCTTGATCGTTG
GGAACCGGAGCTGAATGAAGCCATACCAAACGACGAGCGTGACACCACGATGCCTGTAGCAATGGCAACA
ACGTTGCGCAAACTATTAACTGGCGAACTACTTACTCTAGCTTCCCGGCAACAATTAATAGACTGGATGG
AGGCGGATAAAGTTGCAGGACCACTTCTGCGCTCGGCCCTTCCGGCTGGCTGGTTTATTGCTGATAAATC
TGGAGCCGGTGAGCGTGGGTCTCGCGGTATCATTGCAGCACTGGGGCCAGATGGTAAGCCCTCCCGTATC
GTAGTTATCTACACGACGGGGAGTCAGGCAACTATGGATGAACGAAATAGACAGATCGCTGAGATAGGTG
CCTCACTGATTAAGCATTGGTAACTGTCAGACCAAGTTTACTCATATATACTTTAGATTGATTTAAAACT
TCATTTTTAATTTAAAAGGATCTAGGTGAAGATCCTTTTTGATAATCTCATGACCAAAATCCCTTAACGT
GAGTTTTCGTTCCACTGAGCGTCAGACCCCGTAGAAAAGATCAAAGGATCTTCTTGAGATCCTTTTTTTC
TGCGCGTAATCTGCTGCTTGCAAACAAAAAAACCACCGCTACCAGCGGTGGTTTGTTTGCCGGATCAAGA
GCTACCAACTCTTTTTCCGAAGGTAACTGGCTTCAGCAGAGCGCAGATACCAAATACTGTTCTTCTAGTG
TAGCCGTAGTTAGGCCACCACTTCAAGAACTCTGTAGCACCGCCTACATACCTCGCTCTGCTAATCCTGT
TACCAGTGGCTGCTGCCAGTGGCGATAAGTCGTGTCTTACCGGGTTGGACTCAAGACGATAGTTACCGGA
TAAGGCGCAGCGGTCGGGCTGAACGGGGGGTTCGTGCACACAGCCCAGCTTGGAGCGAACGACCTACACC
GAACTGAGATACCTACAGCGTGAGCTATGAGAAAGCGCCACGCTTCCCGAAGGGAGAAAGGCGGACAGGT
ATCCGGTAAGCGGCAGGGTCGGAACAGGAGAGCGCACGAGGGAGCTTCCAGGGGGAAACGCCTGGTATCT
TTATAGTCCTGTCGGGTTTCGCCACCTCTGACTTGAGCGTCGATTTTTGTGATGCTCGTCAGGGGGGCGG
AGCCTATGGAAAAACGCCAGCAACGCGGCCTTTTTACGGTTCCTGGCCTTTTGCTGGCCTTTTGCTCACA
TGTTCTTTCCTGCGTTATCCCCTGATTCTGTGGATAACCGTATTACCGCCTTTGAGTGAGCTGATACCGC
TCGCCGCAGCCGAACGACCGAGCGCAGCGAGTCAGTGAGCGAGGAAGCGGAAGAGCGCCCAATACGCAAA
CCGCCTCTCCCCGCGCGTTGGCCGATTCATTAATGCAGCTGGCACGACAGGTTTCCCGACTGGAAAGCGG
GCAGTGAGCGCAACGCAATTAATGTGAGTTAGCTCACTCATTAGGCACCCCAGGCTTTACACTTTATGCT
TCCGGCTCGTATGTTGTGTGGAATTGTGAGCGGATAACAATTTCACACAGGAAACAGCTATGACCATGAT
TACGCCAAGCGCGCAATTAACCCTCACTAAAGGGAACAAAAGCTGGAGCTCCGGATGCAAGGGTTCGAAT
CCCTTAGCTCTCATTATTTTTTGCTTTTTCTCTTGAGGTCACATGATCGCAAAATGGCAAATGGCACGTG
AAGCTGTCGATATTGGGGAACTGTGGTGGTTGGCAAATGACTAATTAAGTTAGTCAAGGCGCCATCCTCA
TGAAAACTGTGTAACATAATAACCGAAGTGTCGAAAAGGTGGCACCTTGTCCAATTGAACACGCTCGATG
AAAAAAATAAGATATATATAAGGTTAAGTAAAGCGTCTGTTAGAAAGGAAGTTTTTCCTTTTTCTTGCTC
TCTTGTCTTTTCATCTACTATTTCCTTCGTGTAATACAGGGTCGTCAGATACATAGATACAATTCTATTA
CCCCCATCCATACTCTAGAACTAGTGGATCCATGGTGCTGTTGGCAGCAGCAGTCTGTACAAAAGCAGGA
AAAGCTATTGTTTCTCGACAGTTTGTAGAGATGACTCGAACTCGGATTGAGGGCTTGTTAGCAGCTTTTC
CAAAGCTCATGAACACTGGAAAACAACATACATTTGTGGAAACAGAGAGTGTCAGATATGTTTACCAGCC
TATGGAGAAATTGTACATGGTACTGATCACCACCAAAAACAGCAACATCTTAGAAGATCTGGAGACCCTA
AGGCTCTTCTCAAGAGTGATTCCTGAATATTGCCGAGCCTTAGAAGAGAATGAAATATCTGAGCACTGTT
TTGATTTGATTTTTGCATTTGACGAAATTGTTGCCTTGGGATACCGGGAGAATGTTAACCTGGCACAGAT
CAGAACCTTCACAGAAATGGATTCCCATGAGGAGAAGGTGTTCAGAGCAGTCAGAGAGACTCAAGAGCGT
GAAGCCAAGGCTGAGATGCGGCGTAAAGCAAAAGAATTACAGCAGGCCCGAAGAGATGCAGAGAGACAGG
GCAAAAAAGCACCAGGATTTGGGGGCTTTGGAAGCTCCACAGTGTCTGGAGGCAGCACAACTTCTATGAT
CACAGAGACCATCATTGAAACTGACAAACCAAAAGTGGCACCCGCACCAGCCAGACCTTCAGGCCCTAGC
AAGGCTCTGAAACTGGGAGCCAAAGGAAAGGAAGTAGATAACTTCGTTGACAAATTGAAATCTGAAGGCG
AAAATATCATATCCTCCAATATGGGCAAGCGTACCTCTGAAGCAACCAAAGTGCATGCTCCACCCATTAA
TATGGAGAGTGTGCACATGAAGATTGAGGAAAAGATCACATTAACCTGTGGCCGAGATGGAGGATTACAG
AACATGGAGCTGCACGGCATGATCATGCTTAGGATCTCAGATGATAAATTTGGCCGAATTCGTCTTCATG
TGGAAAATGAAGACAAGAAAGGAGTACAGCTACAGACCCATCCAAATGTGGATAAACAATCGTTCCTATC
CACTAAACTTATCTCCCTGCGTGATAAATCTAAGGCTTTCCCAGCCAACGACCAAAGCCTGGGTGTTCTA
AGATGGCGTAAAGTCGCTCCCGCAGAAGATGACTCATTAATTCCATTAACTCTAACTACATGGGTTTCCC
CCTCCGAATCACAACAGGGCTTTGATGTCATTATTGAGTATGAGAGCGTCCTGGAAACAGAACTCGCTGA
TGTGATCTTCACCATTCCAGTTTTCCCTCAGGAGCCAGTAGACATAAATACAGAGTCTTCTACATGCTCT
GACGCTGAAGTTGTCAACATGGACCAAGAAATGGGAACCTCCATTAAGATTAGCAAAATTGCTGCCAACG
ATGCAGGTGCGCTAGCATTCACTATCGAAGCTCCATATGAAGATGCATTGTACCCAATGACCGTTTCCTT
CCAAGAGTCCACGAGGGATAAATTAGCTAAGAGTTTCACCGGTATGGCCATACAATCTGTTGTCATGGCC
AATGACCACGATCAAGAGCTCCCTTACGACGTCATCACCTCTTTGAAATCAGATGAATATCTTGTCCAAT
AGGCGGCCGCTCTAGAACTAGTGCCCCCGGGCTGCAGGAATTCGATATCAAGCTTATCGATACCGTCGAC
CTCGAGTCATGTAATTAGTTATGTCACGCTTACATTCACGCCCTCCCCCCACATCCGCTCTAACCGAAAA
GGAAGGAGTTAGACAACCTGAAGTCTAGGTCCCTATTTATTTTTTTATAGTTATGTTAGTATTAAGAACG
TTATTTATATTTCAAATTTTTCTTTTTTTTCTGTACAGACGCGTGTACGCATGTAACATTATACTGAAAA
CCTTGCTTGAGAAGGTTTTGGGACGCTCGAAGGCTTTAATTTGCGGCCGGTACCCAATTCGCCCTATAGT
GAGTCGTATTACGCGCGCTCACTGGCCGTCGTTTTACAACGTCGTGACTGGGAAAACCCTGGCGTTACCC
AACTTAATCGCCTTGCAGCACATCCCCCTTTCGCCAGCTGGCGTAATAGCGAAGAGGCCCGCACCGATCG
CCCTTCCCAACAGTTGCGCAGCCTGAATGGCGAATGG
[124 nt withheld, positions 5638-5761]
C
[91 nt withheld, positions 5763-5853]
A
[49 nt withheld, positions 5855-5903]
CCTTTGACGTTGGAGTCCACGTTCTTT
[37 nt withheld, positions 5931-5967]
ACCCTATCTCGGTCTATTCTTTTGATTTATAAGGGATTTTGCCGATTTCGGCCTATTGGTTAAAAAATGA
GCTGATTTAACAAAAATTTAACGCGAATTTTAACAAAATATTAACGCTTACAATTTCCTGATGCGGTATT
TTCTCCTTACGCATCTGTGCGGTATTTCACACCGCATATCGACCGGTCGAGGAGAACTTCTAGTATATCT
ACATACCTAATATTATTGCCTTATTAAAAATGGAATCCCAACAATTACATCAAAATCCACATTCTCTTCA
AAATCAATTGTCCTGTACTTCCTTGTTCATGTGTGTTCAAAAACGTTATATTTATAGGATAATTATACTC
TATTTCTCAACAAGTAATTGGTTGTTTGGCCGAGCGGTCTAAGGCGCCTGATTCAAGAAATATCTTGACC
GCAGTTAACTGTGGGAATACTCAGGTATCGTAAGATGCAAGAGTTCGAATCTCTTAGCAACCATTATTTT
TTTCCTCAACATAACGAGAACACACAGGGGCGCTATCGCACAGAATCAAATTCGATGACTGGAAATTTTT
TGTTAATTTCAGAGGTCGCCTGACGCATATACCTTTTTCAACTGAAAAATTGGGAGAAAAAGGAAAGGTG
AGAGCGCCGGAACCGGCTTTTCATATAGAATAGAGAAGCGTTCATGACTAAATGCTTGCATCACAATACT
TGAAGTTGACAATATTATTTAAGGACCTATTGTTTTTTCCAATAGGTGGTTAGCAATCGTCTTACTTTCT
AACTTTTCTTACCTTTTACATTTCAGCNANATATATATATATATATTTCAAGGATATACCATTCTAATGT
CTGCCCCTAAGAAGATCGTCGTTTTGCCAGGTGACCACGTTGGTCAAGAAATCACAGCCGAAGCCATTAA
GGTTCTTAAAGCTATTTCTGATGTTCGTTCCAATGTCAAGTTCGATTTCGAAAATCATTTAATTGGTGGT
GCTGCTATCGATGCTACAGGTGTTCCACTTCCAGATGAGGCGCTGGAAGCCTCCAAGAAGGCTGATGCCG
TTTTGTTAGGTGCTGTGGGTGGTCCTAAATGGGGTACCGGTAGTGTTAGACCTGAACAAGGTTTACTAAA
AATCCGTAAAGAACTTCAATTGTACGCCAACTTAAGACCATGTAACTTTGCATCCGACTCTCTTTTAGAC
TTATCTCCAATCAAGCCACAATTTGCTAAAGGTACTGACTTCGTTGTTGTCAGAGAATTAGTGGGAGGTA
TTTACTTTGGTAAGAGAAAGGAAGACGATGGTGATGGTGTCGCTTGGGATAGTGAACAATACACCGTTCC
AGAAGTGCAAAGAATCACAAGAATGGCCGCTTTCATGGCCCTACAACATGAGCCACCATTGCCTATTTGG
TCCTTGGATAAAGCTAATGTTTTGGCCTCTTCAAGATTATGGAGAAAAACTGTGGAGGAAACCATCAAGA
ACGAATTCCCTACATTGAAGGTTCAACATCAATTGATTGATTCTGCCGCCATGATCCTAGTTAAGAACCC
AACCCACCTAAATGGTATTATAATCACCAGCAACATGTTTGGTGATATCATCTCCGATGAAGCCTCCGTT
ATCCCAGGTTCCTTGGGTTTGTTGCCATCTGCGTCCTTGGCCTCTTTGCCAGACAAGAACACCGCATTTG
GTTTGTACGAACCATGCCACGGTTCTGCTCCAGATTTGCCAAAGAATAAGGTCAACCCTATCGCCACTAT
CTTGTCTGCTGCAATGATGTTGAAATTGTCATTGAACTTGCCTGAAGAAGGTAAGGCCATTGAAGATGCA
GTTAAAAAGGTTTTGGATGCAGGTATCAGAACTGGTGATTTAGGTGGTTCCAACAGTACCACCGAAGTCG
GTGATGCTGTCGCCGAAGAAGTTAAGAAAATCCTTGCTTAAAAAGATTCTCTTTTTTTATGATATTTGTA
CATAAACTTTATAAATGAAATTCATAATAGAAACGACACGAAATTACAAAATGGAATATGTTCATAGGGT
AGACGAAACTATATACGCAATCTACATACATTTATCAAGAAGGAGAAAAAGGAGGATGTAAAGGAATACA
GGTAAGCAAATTGATACTAATGGCTCAACGTGATAAGGAAAAAGAATTGCACTTTAACATTAATATTGAC
AAGGAGGAGGGCACCACACAAAAAGTTAGGTGTAACAGAAAATCATGAAACTATGATTCCTAATTTATAT
ATTGGAGGATTTTCTC
